>Addgene plasmid #58102 | tdTomato-H2B-C-10 | depositor partial sequence | sequence record 89238 | insert sequence
ATCCGCTAGCGCTACCGGTCGCCACCATGGTGAGCAAGGGCGAGGAGGTCATCAAAGAGTTCATGCGCTT
CAAGGTGCGCATGGAGGGCTCCATGAACGGCCACGAGTTCGAGATCGAGGGCGAGGGCGAGGGCCGCCCC
TACGAGGGCACCCAGACCGCCAAGCTGAAGGTGACCAAGGGCGGCCCCCTGCCCTTCGCCTGGGACATCC
TGTCCCCCCAGTTCATGTACGGCTCCAAGGCGTACGTGAAGCACCCCGCCGACATCCCCGATTACAAGAA
GCTGTCCTTCCCCGAGGGCTTCAAGTGGGAGCGCGTGATGAACTTCGAGGACGGCGGTCTGGTGACCGTG
ACCCAGGACTCCTCCCTGCAGGACGGCACGCTGATCTACAAGGTGAAGATGCGCGGCACCAACTTCCCCC
CCGACGGCCCCGTAATGCAGAAGAAGACCATGGGCTGGGAGGCCTCCACCGAGCGCCTGTACCCCCGCGA
CGGCGTGCTGAAGGGCGAGATCCACCAGGCCCTGAAGCTGAAGGACGGCGGCCACTACCTGGTGGAGTTC
AAGACCATCTACATGGCCAAGAAGCCCGTGCAACTGCCCGGCTACTACTACGTGGACACCAAGCTGGACA
TCACCTCCCACAACGAGGACTACACCATCGTGGAACAGTACGAGCGCTCCGAGGGCCGCCACCACCTGTT
CCTGGGGCATGGCACCGGCAGCACCGGCAGCGGCAGCTCCGGCACCGCCTCCTCCGAGGACAACAACATG
GCCGTCATCAAAGAGTTCATGCGCTTCAAGGTGCGCATGGAGGGCTCCATGAACGGCCACGAGTTCGAGA
TCGAGGGCGAGGGCGAGGGCCGCCCCTACGAGGGCACCCAGACCGCCAAGCTGAAGGTGACCAAGGGCGG
CCCCCTGCCCTTCGCCTGGGACATCCTGTCCCCCCAGTTCATGTACGGCTCCAAGGCGTACGTGAAGCAC
CCCGCCGACATCCCCGATTACAAGAAGCTGTCCTTCCCCGAGGGCTTCAAGTGGGAGCGCGTGATGAACT
TCGAGGACGGCGGTCTGGTGACCGTGACCCAGGACTCCTCCCTGCAGGACGGCACGCTGATCTACAAGGT
GAAGATGCGCGGCACCAACTTCCCCCCCGACGGCCCCGTAATGCAGAAGAAGACCATGGGCTGGGAGGCC
TCCACCGAGCGCCTGTACCCCCGCGACGGCGTGCTGAAGGGCGAGATCCACCAGGCCCTGAAGCTGAAGG
ACGGCGGCCACTACCTGGTGGAGTTCAAGACCATCTACATGGCCAAGAAGCCCGTGCAACTGCCCGGCTA
CTACTACGTGGACACCAAGCTGGACATCACCTCCCACAACGAGGACTACACCATCGTGGAACAGTACGAG
CGCTCCGAGGGCCGCCACCACCTGTTCCTGTACGGCATGGACGAGCTGTACAAGTCCGGACTCAGATCTG
GAGGCTCCGGAGGCCCAGAGCCAGCGAAGTCTGCTCCCGCCCCGAAAAAGGGCTCCAAGAAGGCGGTGAC
TAAGGCGCAGAAGAAAGGCGGCAAGAAGCGCAAGCGCAGCCGCAAGGAGAGCTATTCCATCTATGTGTAC
AAGGTTCTGAAGCAGGTCCACCCTGACACCGGCATTTCGTCCAAGGCCATGGGCATCATGAATTCGTTTG
TGAACGACATTTTCGAGCGCATCGCAGGTGAGGCTTCCCGCCTGGCGCATTACAACAAGCGCTCGACCAT
CACCTCCAGGGAGATCCAGACGGCCGTGCGCCTGCTGCTGCCTGGGGAGTTGGCCAAGCACGCCGTGTCC
GAGGGTACTAAGGCCATCACCAAGTACACCAGCGCTAAGTAAGGATCCACCGGATCTAGATAACTGATCA
TAATCAGCCATACCACA
