>Addgene plasmid #58102 | tdTomato-H2B-C-10 | addgene partial sequence | sequence record 104014 | tdTomato-Fwd 5'-ctgttcctgtacggcatgg-3'
CCAGAGCCAGCGAAGTCTGCTCCCGCCCCGAAAAAGGGCTCCAAGAAGGCGGTGACTAAGGCGCAGAAGA
AAGGCGGCAAGAAGCGCAAGCGCAGCCGCAAGGAGAGCTATTCCATCTATGTGTACAAGGTTCTGAAGCA
GGTCCACCCTGACACCGGCATTTCGTCCAAGGCCATGGGCATCATGAATTCGTTTGTGAACGACATTTTC
GAGCGCATCGCAGGTGAGGCTTCCCGCCTGGCGCATTACAACAAGCGCTCGACCATCACCTCCAGGGAGA
TCCAGACGGCCGTGCGCCTGCTGCTGCCTGGGGAGTTGGCCAAGCACGCCGTGTCCGAGGGTACTAAGGC
CATCACCAAGTACACCAGCGCTAAGTAAGGATCCACCGGATCTAGATAACTGATCATAATCAGCCATACC
ACATTTGTAGAGGTTTTACTTGCTTTAAAAAACCTCCCACACCTCCCCCTGAACCTGAAACATAAAATGA
ATGCAATTGTTGTTGTTAACTTGTTTATTGCAGCTTATAATGGTTACAAATAAAGCAATAGCATCACAAA
TTTCACAAATAAAGCATTTTTTTCACTGCATTCTAGTTGTGGTTTGTCCAAACTCATCAATGTATCTTAA
CGCGTAAATTGTAAGCGTTAATATTTTGTTAAAATTCGCGTTAAATTTTTGTTAAATCAGCTCATTTTTT
AACCAATAGGCCGAAATCGGCAAAATCCCTTATAAATCAAAAGAATAGACCGAGATAGGGTTGAGTGTTG
TTCCAGTTTGGAACAAGAGTCCACTATTAAAGAACGTGGACTCCAACGTCAA
