[The description below was written by a language model from this plasmid's Addgene catalogue record.]
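Description:
tdTomato-H2B-C-10 is a mammalian expression plasmid built on the tdTomato-C1 backbone (about 4.75 kb without the insert), a C1-style fusion vector in which the fluorescent protein lies upstream of the cloning site. It is maintained in E. coli as a high-copy plasmid under kanamycin selection. It also carries a neomycin resistance marker, so transfected mammalian cells can be selected with G418, for example to derive stable lines. The record contains only catalogue fields and no feature table, so the origin of replication and the exact polyadenylation elements are not listed. The use of an SV40 polyA reverse sequencing primer suggests an SV40 polyadenylation signal downstream of the insert.

The payload is human histone H2B (H2BC11, also known as HIST1H2BJ), expressed from the CMV promoter as a fusion with tdTomato at its N-terminus. The "10" in the name may refer to a linker between the two proteins, but the record does not say so. The H2B coding sequence carries two recorded substitutions, D26G and V119I, and their functional significance is not described. tdTomato is a bright tandem-dimer red-orange fluorescent protein, listed here with excitation at 554 nm and emission at 581 nm. Because H2B is a core nucleosome component, the fusion is incorporated into chromatin and labels the nucleus. The stated purpose is a nucleus/histone localization marker. Constructs of this type are typically used in fluorescence microscopy of live or fixed cells to visualise nuclei and chromatin, for example to follow chromosomes during mitosis or to identify and track nuclei alongside other fluorescent colours.
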