Addgene plasmid #58102: tdTomato-H2B-C-10
Purpose: Localization: Nucleus/Histones, Excitation: 554, Emission: 581
Depositing lab: Michael Davidson.
Backbone
  Vector backbone: tdTomato-C1
  Backbone size w/o insert (bp): 4750
  Vector type: Mammalian Expression
  Selectable markers: Neomycin (select with G418)
Growth in bacteria
  Bacterial resistance: Kanamycin, 50 μg/mL
  Growth temperature: 37°C
  Growth strain: DH5alpha
  Copy number: High Copy
Gene/Insert
  Gene/Insert name: H2B (alt names: Human Histone H2B; NM_021058.3)
  Species: H. sapiens (human)
  Mutation: D26G and V119I in H2B
  Entrez Gene: H2BC11 (a.k.a. H2B/r, H2BFR, H2BJ, HIST1H2BJ)
  Promoter: CMV
  Tag / fusion protein: tdTomato (N terminal on backbone)
  Cloning method: Unknown
  Sequencing primers: 5′ CMV-F; 3′ SV40pA-R
Terms and licenses: Academic/Nonprofit Terms; Industry Terms: Not Available to Industry
Depositor comments: . Excitation = 554; Emission = 581
How to cite: tdTomato-H2B-C-10 was a gift from Michael Davidson (Addgene plasmid # 58102 ; http://n2t.net/addgene:58102 ; RRID:Addgene_58102)
